Addgene plasmid #227907: pML340_RAB11A-N-term_XTEN80-mEGFP-3xHA_pTMPLT
Purpose: Homology repair template for genome engineering. Organelle endogenous marker expressing GFP and epitope tags for mass spectrometry.
Depositing lab: Manuel Leonetti. Depositing organization: Chan Zuckerberg Biohub. Publication: Global organelle profiling reveals subcellular localization and remodeling at proteome scale. Hein MY, Peng D, Todorova V, McCarthy F, Kim K, Liu C, Savy L, Januel C, Baltazar-Nunez R, Sekhar M, Vaid S, Bax S, Vangipuram M, Burgess J, Njoya L, Wang E, Ivanov IE, Byrum JR, Pradeep S, Gonzalez CG, Aniseia Y, Creery JS, McMorrow AH, Sunshine S, Yeung-Levy S, DeFelice BC, Mehta SB, Itzhak DN, Elias JE, Leonetti MD. Cell. 2024 Dec 26:S0092-8674(24)01344-8. doi: 10.1016/j.cell.2024.11.028. PubMed 39742809.
Backbone
  Vector backbone: pTwist Amp High Copy
  Backbone manufacturer: Twist Biosciences
  Vector type: CRISPR
Growth in bacteria
  Bacterial resistance: Ampicillin, 100 μg/mL
  Growth temperature: 37°C
  Growth strain: DH5alpha
  Copy number: High Copy
Gene/Insert
  Gene/Insert name: RAB11A homology arms with XTEN80-mEGFP-3xHA for insertion at N terminus
  Species: H. sapiens (human)
  Cloning method: Golden Gate
Terms and licenses: Academic/Nonprofit Terms; Industry Terms: Not Available to Industry
How to cite: pML340_RAB11A-N-term_XTEN80-mEGFP-3xHA_pTMPLT was a gift from Manuel Leonetti (Addgene plasmid # 227907 ; http://n2t.net/addgene:227907 ; RRID:Addgene_227907)
