[The description below was written by a language model from this plasmid's Addgene catalogue record and pLannotate feature annotations shown in this document.]
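Description:
pML340_RAB11A-N-term_XTEN80-mEGFP-3xHA_pTMPLT is a donor (homology-directed repair template) plasmid for CRISPR-based knock-in at the human RAB11A locus. It is built in the pTwist Amp High Copy backbone by Golden Gate assembly and is propagated in E. coli using a high-copy ColE1/pUC-type origin, with selection through the β-lactamase (AmpR) gene and its own bla promoter. It is not an expression vector. The record lists no functional mammalian promoter driving the payload, so expression of the tagged protein relies on integration into the genome under the endogenous RAB11A regulatory elements.

The insert consists of human RAB11A homology arms flanking a tag cassette designed for in-frame insertion at the N terminus of the coding sequence. According to the catalogue entry, the cassette combines mEGFP (a monomeric green fluorescent protein), a 3xHA epitope tag and an XTEN80 linker, a flexible unstructured spacer between the tags and the target protein. The feature table annotates the full mEGFP coding sequence and a partial HA match just upstream of it. The XTEN80 linker and the homology arms are not annotated, though they presumably occupy the unannotated regions around the cassette. Several short hits (an 18-nt PGK promoter fragment, a lacZα fragment, an attB1-like site and a tRNA match) are probably incidental matches or backbone and genomic remnants rather than functional parts.

When supplied together with Cas9 and a guide RNA targeting RAB11A, neither of which is encoded here, the template produces an endogenously tagged RAB11A that serves as an organelle marker. The GFP allows live imaging, and the tags allow affinity capture of the labelled compartment for mass spectrometry-based organelle profiling.
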