Features (pLannotate 1.2.2; 9 found; start..end, strand, type, name):
    247..351     -  promoter       AmpR promoter: bla
    438..481     -  CDS            lacZα (fragment): LacZα fragment of β-galactosidase; lacZ fragment
    777..848     -  ncRNA          tRNA: Accession: RF00005 - tRNA
   1104..1121    +  promoter       PGK promoter (fragment): mouse phosphoglycerate kinase 1 promoter
   1350..1376    +  CDS            3xHA (fragment): three tandem HA epitope tags
   1416..2129    +  CDS            mEGFP: mEGFP is a basic (constitutively fluorescent) green fluorescent protein published in 2002, derived from Aequorea victoria. It has moderate acid sensitivity.
   3450..4038    -  rep_origin     ori: high-copy-number ColE1/pMB1/pBR322/pUC origin of replication
   4155..4179    -  protein_bind   attB1: mutant version of attB; recombination site for the Gateway® BP reaction BP Clonase™
   4279..246     -  CDS            AmpR (across the origin): β-lactamase; bla; confers resistance to ampicillin, carbenicillin, and related antibiotics
>Addgene plasmid #227907 | pML340_RAB11A-N-term_XTEN80-mEGFP-3xHA_pTMPLT | addgene full sequence | sequence record 452503 | Addgene NGS Result
AATACGGGATAATACCGCGCCACATAGCAGAACTTTAAAAGTGCTCATCATTGGAAAACGTTCTTCGGGG
CGAAAACTCTCAAGGATCTTACCGCTGTTGAGATCCAGTTCGATGTAACCCACTCGTGCACCCAACTGAT
CTTCAGCATCTTTTACTTTCACCAGCGTTTCTGGGTGAGCAAAAACAGGAAGGCAAAATGCCGCAAAAAA
GGGAATAAGGGCGACACGGAAATGTTGAATACTCATACTCTTCCTTTTTCAATATTATTGAAGCATTTAT
CAGGGTTATTGTCTCATGAGCGGATACATATTTGAATGTATTTAGAAAAATAAACAAATAGGGGTTCCGC
GCACATTTCCCCGAAAAGTGCCAGATACCTGAAACAAAACCCATCGTACGGCCAAGGAAGTCTCCAATAA
CTGTGATCCACCACAAGCGCCAGGGTTTTCCCAGTCACGACGTTGTAAAACGACGGCCAGTCATGCATAA
TCCGCACGCATCTGGAATAAGGAAGTGCCATTCCGCCTGACCTGGAGCTTACTGGTGTCACTTCAAAGCC
CAGGGTTAAAAAAAAGGCAGTGAAGAAGCTCATTAAGACAACCCCCCGCCAGGTAGCAGATAGCACCTGA
AATGCAGTGGGAAATTTGTGAGGTCTTCATAGGCAAGGATTAAATTTTACATCTCCATCTTAAGATGTGT
CATAGTTGTTCAATTACTTAGTGACCAAAAAAGTGAATTAAAGATGTTGTCAAGATTAAAAAAACAAAAA
CCAATGCAGGTTCCACCGAGATTTGAACTCGGATCGCTGGATTCAGAGTCCAGAGTGCTAACCATTACAC
CATGGAACCGCCACGCATGTGTAGCTGCCTTCGGCTGTCTAATCCTCAGAGAACCCCGCCCCCATCCACA
AACCCACCACTCACAGGCGGTCCCGCCTGGTTCCAGCGAGCCGCTTCCGGCACGGTAGCTCGAGAAATGA
GCAAGCGGCCACTAAGACTATGGTAGCTAGGAGTTCCAGGACTCAGTTTCCCCTTTGAGCCTCCTTTAGC
GACTAAAGCTTGAAGCCCCACGCATCTCGACTCTCGCGCACACCGCCCTTGTTGGGCTCAGGGGCGGGGC
GCCGCCCCCGGAAGTACTTCCCCTTAAAGGCTGGGGCCTGCCGGAAATGGCGCAGCGGCAGGGAGGGGCT
CTTCACCCAGTCCGGCAGTTGAAGCTCGGCGCTCGGGTTACCCCTGCAGCGACGCCCCCTGGTCCCACAG
ATACCACTGCTGCTCCCGCCCTTTCGCTCCTCGGCCGCGCAATGAGTGGTGGTACTTCCGGGTACCCATA
CGATGTTCCAGATTACGCTTATCCGTATGACGTCCCGGACTATGCATACCCCTACGATGTACCCGATTAC
GCCGCTGGAGCTGGCGTGAGCAAGGGCGAGGAGCTGTTCACCGGGGTGGTGCCCATCCTGGTCGAGCTGG
ACGGCGACGTAAACGGCCACAAGTTCAGCGTGTCCGGCGAGGGCGAGGGCGATGCCACCTACGGCAAGCT
GACCCTGAAGTTCATCTGCACCACCGGCAAGCTGCCCGTGCCCTGGCCCACCCTCGTGACCACCCTGACC
TACGGCGTGCAGTGCTTCAGCCGCTACCCCGACCACATGAAGCAGCACGACTTCTTCAAGTCCGCCATGC
CCGAAGGCTACGTCCAGGAGCGCACCATCTTCTTCAAGGACGACGGCAACTACAAGACCCGCGCCGAGGT
GAAGTTCGAGGGCGACACCCTGGTGAACCGCATCGAGCTGAAGGGCATCGACTTCAAGGAGGACGGCAAC
ATCCTGGGGCACAAGCTGGAGTACAACTACAACAGCCACAACGTCTATATCATGGCCGACAAGCAGAAGA
ACGGCATCAAGGTGAACTTCAAGATCCGCCACAACATCGAGGACGGCAGCGTGCAGCTCGCCGACCACTA
CCAGCAGAACACCCCCATCGGCGACGGCCCCGTGCTGCTGCCCGACAACCACTACCTGAGCACCCAGTCC
AAGCTGAGCAAAGACCCCAACGAGAAGCGCGATCACATGGTCCTGCTGGAGTTCGTGACCGCCGCCGGGA
TCACTCTCGGCATGGACGAGCTGTACAAGGGTGGCGGATTGGAAGTTTTGTTTCAAGGTCCAGGATCTAA
CGGCAGCGGAGGGCCGAGCTCTGGCGCACCCCCACCAAGTGGAGGGTCACCTGCCGGGTCCCCAACATCT
ACTGAAGAAGGCACCAGCGAATCCGCAACGCCCGAGTCAGGCCCTGGTACCTCCACAGAACCATCTGAAG
GTAGTGCGCCTGGTTCCCCAGCTGGAAGCCCTACTTCCACCGAAGAAGGCACGTCAACCGAACCAAGTGA
AGGATCTGCCCCTGGGACCAGCACTGAACCATCTGAGGGTGCAGGGAGTGGAAGTGGCACCCGCGACGAC
GAGTACGACTACCTCTTTAAAGGTGAGGCCATGGGCTCTCGCACTCTACACAGTCCTCGTTCGGGGACCC
GGGCCACTCCCGGTGGACCCTCGTGCCGGCCACCCCTGCACTGATATAGGCCTCCCTCAGCCCTTCCTTT
TTGTGCGGTTCCGTCTCCTACCCAGCTCAGCCTCTTCTCCCCCGCTCAGACAGGGGTCCCCATCACATGC
CGCTCTCTGAGCGACCTCTCCATAGGCCTTCGCTGGCCTCAGAGCCCCTCCCTGCGTGTCCTTCCCCTGG
CGGACTGCCTTCTCCCACATCGTCGAATTCCTTTCCCCGGGTTCTACGGCCCCGCCGCTCCTCCCACCAT
CTCTCTTTTCGGGTGTAGCGCCCCCTCCCCCTCGGCGTACACCCTTCCCAGCTCGCGTCCTCTCCCGAAG
CCCCTCTGACGGGTTCTTCGCTTCCCTCTTGGCCTTGCCTTCGGTGCAGACTCCCATTACAGGTCTTTTT
CTTATCTGCCCTCTTTCCCCCCTCGAGCGAGCGTCTCTTCTGTATCTCCCCTCCACTTGGACGGCCGCCC
CTCTAAGCTTCTCCCATCCCGGGTCCAGGACCCCGTAAAATCTGAGCGGGCCAAGGGCCTCCGCCCCCAC
CCTCCGCCCCGCGGTTCTCGCGGTCCTTAACCTTCTCTGACCGCTCCCTCTCCCACTCCCCATTTGGCAA
CTCTCTCTACCTTCCCTCCCCAAATCGTGTTTAGACGTCAGAAGACCGTCAGTGAAGGCTAGGTGGAGGC
TCAGTGATGATAAGTCTGCGATGGTGGATGCATGTGTCATGGTCATAGCTGTTTCCTGTGTGAAATTGTT
ATCCGCTCAGAGGGCACAATCCTATTCCGCGCTATCCGACAATCTCCAAGACATTAGGTGGAGTTCAGTT
CGGCGTATGGCATATGTCGCTGGAAAGAACATGTGAGCAAAAGGCCAGCAAAAGGCCAGGAACCGTAAAA
AGGCCGCGTTGCTGGCGTTTTTCCATAGGCTCCGCCCCCCTGACGAGCATCACAAAAATCGACGCTCAAG
TCAGAGGTGGCGAAACCCGACAGGACTATAAAGATACCAGGCGTTTCCCCCTGGAAGCTCCCTCGTGCGC
TCTCCTGTTCCGACCCTGCCGCTTACCGGATACCTGTCCGCCTTTCTCCCTTCGGGAAGCGTGGCGCTTT
CTCATAGCTCACGCTGTAGGTATCTCAGTTCGGTGTAGGTCGTTCGCTCCAAGCTGGGCTGTGTGCACGA
ACCCCCCGTTCAGCCCGACCGCTGCGCCTTATCCGGTAACTATCGTCTTGAGTCCAACCCGGTAAGACAC
GACTTATCGCCACTGGCAGCAGCCACTGGTAACAGGATTAGCAGAGCGAGGTATGTAGGCGGTGCTACAG
AGTTCTTGAAGTGGTGGCCTAACTACGGCTACACTAGAAGAACAGTATTTGGTATCTGCGCTCTGCTGAA
GCCAGTTACCTTCGGAAAAAGAGTTGGTAGCTCTTGATCCGGCAAACAAACCACCGCTGGTAGCGGTGGT
TTTTTTGTTTGCAAGCAGCAGATTACGCGCAGAAAAAAAGGATCTCAAGAAGATCCTTTGATCTTTTCTA
CGGGGTCTGACGCTCTATTCAACAAAGCCGCCGTCCCGTCAAGTCAGCGTAAATGGGTAGGGGGCTTCAA
ATCGTCCTCGTGATACCAATTCGGAGCCTGCTTTTTTGTACAAACTTGTTGATAATGGCAATTCAAGGAT
CTTCACCTAGATCCTTTTAAATTAAAAATGAAGTTTTAAATCAATCTAAAGTATATATGAGTAAACTTGG
TCTGACAGTTACCAATGCTTAATCAGTGAGGCACCTATCTCAGCGATCTGTCTATTTCGTTCATCCATAG
TTGCCTGACTCCCCGTCGTGTAGATAACTACGATACGGGAGGGCTTACCATCTGGCCCCAGTGCTGCAAT
GATACCGCGAGAGCCACGCTCACCGGCTCCAGATTTATCAGCAATAAACCAGCCAGCCGGAAGGGCCGAG
CGCAGAAGTGGTCCTGCAACTTTATCCGCCTCCATCCAGTCTATTAATTGTTGCCGGGAAGCTAGAGTAA
GTAGTTCGCCAGTTAATAGTTTGCGCAACGTTGTTGCCATTGCTACAGGCATCGTGGTGTCACGCTCGTC
GTTTGGTATGGCTTCATTCAGCTCCGGTTCCCAACGATCAAGGCGAGTTACATGATCCCCCATGTTGTGC
AAAAAAGCGGTTAGCTCCTTCGGTCCTCCGATCGTTGTCAGAAGTAAGTTGGCCGCAGTGTTATCACTCA
TGGTTATGGCAGCACTGCATAATTCTCTTACTGTCATGCCATCCGTAAGATGCTTTTCTGTGACTGGTGA
GTACTCAACCAAGTCATTCTGAGAATAGTGTATGCGGCGACCGAGTTGCTCTTGCCCGGCGTC
